Addgene plasmid #226563: Lyric-mCherry
Purpose: Encodes Lyric protein labeled with mCherry
Depositing lab: Gia Voeltz. Depositing organization: University of Colorado, Boulder. Publication: SigmaR1 shapes rough endoplasmic reticulum membrane sheets. Sawyer EM, Jensen LE, Meehl JB, Larsen KP, Petito DA, Hurley JH, Voeltz GK. Dev Cell. 2024 Jul 2:S1534-5807(24)00382-4. doi: 10.1016/j.devcel.2024.06.005. PubMed 38971154.
Backbone
  Vector backbone: mCherry-N1
  Vector type: Mammalian Expression
Growth in bacteria
  Bacterial resistance: Kanamycin, 50 μg/mL
  Growth temperature: 37°C
  Growth strain: DH5alpha
  Copy number: High Copy
Gene/Insert
  Gene/Insert name: Lyric (Lysine-rich CEACAM1 coisolated) (alt names: Astrocyte-enriched gene 1; Metadherin)
  Species: H. sapiens (human)
  Entrez Gene: MTDH (a.k.a. 3D3, AEG-1, AEG1, LYRIC, LYRIC/3D3)
  Tag / fusion protein: mCherry (C terminal on insert)
  Cloning method: Restriction Enzyme; 5′ cloning site Unknown (unknown if destroyed)
Terms and licenses: Academic/Nonprofit Terms; Industry Terms: Not Available to Industry
How to cite: Lyric-mCherry was a gift from Gia Voeltz (Addgene plasmid # 226563 ; http://n2t.net/addgene:226563 ; RRID:Addgene_226563)
