[The description below was written by a language model from this plasmid's Addgene catalogue record and pLannotate feature annotations shown in this document.]
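Description:
Lyric-mCherry is a mammalian expression plasmid of about 6.4 kb built on the mCherry-N1 backbone. It encodes human LYRIC (lysine-rich CEACAM1 co-isolated protein, also known as metadherin, AEG-1 or MTDH) fused at its C terminus to the monomeric red fluorescent protein mCherry. In the annotated sequence, the MTDH open reading frame sits just downstream of the remaining multiple cloning site and spans the numbering origin of the circular record. It is followed after a short linker region by the mCherry coding sequence. Transcription is driven by the human cytomegalovirus immediate-early enhancer and promoter and terminated by an SV40 polyadenylation signal, giving strong constitutive expression of the fusion in transfected mammalian cells. The insert was introduced by restriction cloning, but the record does not state the sites used.

The plasmid is propagated in E. coli at high copy from a ColE1/pUC-type origin and selected with kanamycin. The Tn5-derived NeoR/KanR gene is preceded by both a bacterial (bla) promoter and the SV40 enhancer/early promoter and is followed by the HSV TK polyadenylation signal. The same marker can therefore confer G418 resistance in mammalian cells. An f1 origin is also present. The short hits annotated as large T antigen, ble and bGH poly(A) fragments appear to be backbone remnants rather than functional elements. The stated purpose is simply to express mCherry-labelled Lyric. The associated publication concerns the shaping of rough endoplasmic reticulum membrane sheets, which suggests use in fluorescence imaging of the protein's localisation in cells, although the record does not detail specific experiments.
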