Features (pLannotate 1.2.2; 15 found; start..end, strand, type, name):
   1669..2376    +  CDS            mCherry: mCherry is a basic (constitutively fluorescent) red fluorescent protein published in 2004, derived from Discosoma sp.. It is reported to be a very rapidly-maturing monomer with low acid sensitivity.
   2395..2478    +  CDS            large T antigen (fragment): large T antigen from SV40 (simian virus 40)
   2501..2622    +  polyA_signal   SV40 poly(A) signal: SV40 polyadenylation signal
   2656..3084    -  rep_origin     f1 ori (sequence partly withheld): f1 bacteriophage origin of replication; arrow indicates direction of (+) strand synthesis
   3111..3215    +  promoter       AmpR promoter: bla
   3217..3574    +  promoter       SV40 promoter: SV40 enhancer and early promoter
   3609..4403    +  CDS            NeoR/KanR: aminoglycoside phosphotransferase from Tn5; aph(3')-II (or nptII); confers resistance to neomycin, kanamycin, and G418 (Geneticin®)
   4424..4576    +  CDS            ble (fragment): BLE_KLEPN - Experimental evidence at protein level: Swiss-Prot protein existence level 1. Binding protein with a strong affinity to the bleomycin family of antibiotics. Binds to CL990; an antimitotic-antibiotic compound. From Klebsiella pneumoniae.
   4635..4682    +  polyA_signal   HSV TK poly(A) signal: herpes simplex virus thymidine kinase polyadenylation signal (Cole and Stacy, 1985)
   4773..4789    -  polyA_signal   bGH poly(A) signal (fragment): bovine growth hormone polyadenylation signal
   5011..5599    +  rep_origin     ori: high-copy-number ColE1/pMB1/pBR322/pUC origin of replication
   5774..6077    +  enhancer       CMV enhancer: human cytomegalovirus immediate early enhancer
   6078..6281    +  promoter       CMV promoter: human cytomegalovirus (CMV) immediate early promoter
   6304..6331    +  misc_feature   MCS (fragment): multiple cloning site
   6332..1647    +  CDS            MTDH (across the origin): LYRIC_HUMAN - Also known as AEG1, LYRIC. Experimental evidence at protein level: Swiss-Prot protein existence level 1. Downregulates SLC1A2/EAAT2 promoter activity when expressed ectopically. Activates the nuclear factor kappa-B (NF-kappa-B) transcription factor. Promotes anchorage-independent growth of immortalized melanocytes and astrocytes which is a key component in tumor cell expansion. Promotes lung metastasis and also has an effect on bone and brain metastasis, possibly by enhancing the seeding of tumor cells to the target organ endothelium. Induces chemoresistance. From Homo sapiens (H
>Addgene plasmid #226563 | Lyric-mCherry | addgene full sequence | sequence record 451890 | Addgene NGS Result
ACCGAGCTGGGCCTCGACCTGGGGCTGGAGCCGAAACGGTACCCCGGCTGGGTGATCCTGGTGGGCACTG
GCGCGCTCGGGCTGCTGCTGCTGTTTCTGCTGGGCTACGGCTGGGCCGCGGCTTGCGCCGGCGCCCGCAA
AAAGCGGAGGAGCCCGCCCCGCAAGCGGGAGGAGGCGGCGGCCGTGCCGGCCGCGGCCCCCGACGACCTG
GCCTTGCTGAAGAATCTCCGGAGCGAGGAACAGAAGAAGAAGAACCGGAAGAAACTGTCCGAGAAGCCCA
AACCAAATGGGCGGACTGTTGAAGTGGCTGAGGGTGAAGCTGTTCGAACACCTCAAAGTGTAACAGCAAA
GCAGCCACCAGAGATTGACAAGAAAAATGAAAAGTCAAAGAAAAATAAGAAGAAATCAAAGTCAGATGCT
AAAGCAGTGCAAAACAGTTCACGCCATGATGGAAAGGAAGTTGATGAAGGAGCCTGGGAAACTAAAATTA
GTCACAGAGAGAAACGACAGCAGCGTAAACGTGATAAGGTGCTGACTGATTCTGGTTCATTGGATTCAAC
TATCCCTGGGATAGAAAATACCATCACAGTTACCACCGAGCAACTTACAACCGCATCATTTCCTGTTGGT
TCCAAGAAGAATAAAGGTGATTCTCATCTAAATGTTCAAGTTAGCAACTTTAAATCTGGAAAAGGAGATT
CTACACTTCAGGTTTCTTCAGGATTGAATGAAAACCTCACTGTCAATGGAGGAGGCTGGAATGAAAAGTC
TGTAAAACTCTCCTCACAGATCAGTGCAGGTGAGGAGAAGTGGAACTCCGTTTCACCTGCTTCTGCAGGA
AAGAGGAAAACTGAGCCATCTGCCTGGAGTCAAGACACTGGAGATGCTAATACAAATGGAAAAGACTGGG
GAAGGAGTTGGAGTGACCGTTCAATATTTTCTGGCATTGGGTCTACTGCTGAGCCAGTTTCTCAGTCTAC
CACTTCTGATTATCAGTGGGATGTTAGCCGTAATCAACCCTATATCGATGATGAATGGTCTGGGTTAAAT
GGTCTGTCTTCTGCTGATCCCAACTCTGATTGGAATGCACCAGCAGAAGAGTGGGGCAATTGGGTAGACG
AAGAAAGAGCTTCACTTCTAAAGTCCCAGGAACCAATTCCTGATGATCAAAAGGTCTCAGATGATGATAA
AGAAAAGGGAGAGGGAGCTCTTCCAACTGGGAAATCCAAAAAGAAAAAAAAGAAAAAGAAGAAGCAAGGT
GAAGATAACTCTACTGCACAGGACACAGAAGAATTAGAAAAAGAGATTAGAGAAGACCTTCCAGTGAATA
CCTCTAAAACCCGTCCAAAACAGGAAAAAGCTTTTTCCTTGAAGACCATAAGCACTAGTGATCCAGCCGA
AGTACTCGTCAAAAATAGCCAGCCTATCAAGACTCTTCCACCTGCTACTTCTACCGAGCCATCTGTAATC
TTATCAAAAAGTGATTCTGACAAGAGCTCTTCCCAAGTGCCGCCAATACTACAAGAGACAGATAAATCCA
AGTCAAATACCAAGCAAAATAGTGTGCCTCCTTCACAGACCAAGTCTGAAACTAGCTGGGAATCTCCCAA
ACAAATAAAAAAGAAGAAAAAAGCCAGACGAGAAACGCGGGATCCACCGGTCGCCACCATGGTGAGCAAG
GGCGAGGAGGATAACATGGCCATCATCAAGGAGTTCATGCGCTTCAAGGTGCACATGGAGGGCTCCGTGA
ACGGCCACGAGTTCGAGATCGAGGGCGAGGGCGAGGGCCGCCCCTACGAGGGCACCCAGACCGCCAAGCT
GAAGGTGACCAAGGGTGGCCCCCTGCCCTTCGCCTGGGACATCCTGTCCCCTCAGTTCATGTACGGCTCC
AAGGCCTACGTGAAGCACCCCGCCGACATCCCCGACTACTTGAAGCTGTCCTTCCCCGAGGGCTTCAAGT
GGGAGCGCGTGATGAACTTCGAGGACGGCGGCGTGGTGACCGTGACCCAGGACTCCTCCCTGCAGGACGG
CGAGTTCATCTACAAGGTGAAGCTGCGCGGCACCAACTTCCCCTCCGACGGCCCCGTAATGCAGAAGAAG
ACCATGGGCTGGGAGGCCTCCTCCGAGCGGATGTACCCCGAGGACGGCGCCCTGAAGGGCGAGATCAAGC
AGAGGCTGAAGCTGAAGGACGGCGGCCACTACGACGCTGAGGTCAAGACCACCTACAAGGCCAAGAAGCC
CGTGCAGCTGCCCGGCGCCTACAACGTCAACATCAAGTTGGACATCACCTCCCACAACGAGGACTACACC
ATCGTGGAACAGTACGAACGCGCCGAGGGCCGCCACTCCACCGGCGGCATGGACGAGCTGTACAAGTAAG
CGGCCGCGACTCTAGATCATAATCAGCCATACCACATTTGTAGAGGTTTTACTTGCTTTAAAAAACCTCC
CACACCTCCCCCTGAACCTGAAACATAAAATGAATGCAATTGTTGTTGTTAACTTGTTTATTGCAGCTTA
TAATGGTTACAAATAAAGCAATAGCATCACAAATTTCACAAATAAAGCATTTTTTTCACTGCATTCTAGT
TGTGGTTTGTCCAAACTCATCAATGTATCTTAAGGCGTAAATTGTAAGCGTTAATATTTTGTTAAAATTC
GCGTTAAATTTTTGTTAAATCAGCTCATTTTTTAACCAATAGGCCGAAATCGGCAAAATCCCTTATAAAT
CAAAAGAATAGACCGAGATAGGGT
[37 nt withheld, positions 2755-2791]
AAAGAACGTGGACTCCAACGTCAAAGG
[49 nt withheld, positions 2819-2867]
T
[91 nt withheld, positions 2869-2959]
G
[124 nt withheld, positions 2961-3084]
CAGGTGGCACTTTTCGGGGAAATGTGCGCGGAACCCCTATTTGTTTATTTTTCTAAATACATTCAAATAT
GTATCCGCTCATGAGACAATAACCCTGATAAATGCTTCAATAATATTGAAAAAGGAAGAGTCCTGAGGCG
GAAAGAACCAGCTGTGGAATGTGTGTCAGTTAGGGTGTGGAAAGTCCCCAGGCTCCCCAGCAGGCAGAAG
TATGCAAAGCATGCATCTCAATTAGTCAGCAACCAGGTGTGGAAAGTCCCCAGGCTCCCCAGCAGGCAGA
AGTATGCAAAGCATGCATCTCAATTAGTCAGCAACCATAGTCCCGCCCCTAACTCCGCCCATCCCGCCCC
TAACTCCGCCCAGTTCCGCCCATTCTCCGCCCCATGGCTGACTAATTTTTTTTATTTATGCAGAGGCCGA
GGCCGCCTCGGCCTCTGAGCTATTCCAGAAGTAGTGAGGAGGCTTTTTTGGAGGCCTAGGCTTTTGCAAA
GATCGATCAAGAGACAGGATGAGGATCGTTTCGCATGATTGAACAAGATGGATTGCACGCAGGTTCTCCG
GCCGCTTGGGTGGAGAGGCTATTCGGCTATGACTGGGCACAACAGACAATCGGCTGCTCTGATGCCGCCG
TGTTCCGGCTGTCAGCGCAGGGGCGCCCGGTTCTTTTTGTCAAGACCGACCTGTCCGGTGCCCTGAATGA
ACTGCAAGACGAGGCAGCGCGGCTATCGTGGCTGGCCACGACGGGCGTTCCTTGCGCAGCTGTGCTCGAC
GTTGTCACTGAAGCGGGAAGGGACTGGCTGCTATTGGGCGAAGTGCCGGGGCAGGATCTCCTGTCATCTC
ACCTTGCTCCTGCCGAGAAAGTATCCATCATGGCTGATGCAATGCGGCGGCTGCATACGCTTGATCCGGC
TACCTGCCCATTCGACCACCAAGCGAAACATCGCATCGAGCGAGCACGTACTCGGATGGAAGCCGGTCTT
GTCGATCAGGATGATCTGGACGAAGAGCATCAGGGGCTCGCGCCAGCCGAACTGTTCGCCAGGCTCAAGG
CGAGCATGCCCGACGGCGAGGATCTCGTCGTGACCCATGGCGATGCCTGCTTGCCGAATATCATGGTGGA
AAATGGCCGCTTTTCTGGATTCATCGACTGTGGCCGGCTGGGTGTGGCGGACCGCTATCAGGACATAGCG
TTGGCTACCCGTGATATTGCTGAAGAGCTTGGCGGCGAATGGGCTGACCGCTTCCTCGTGCTTTACGGTA
TCGCCGCTCCCGATTCGCAGCGCATCGCCTTCTATCGCCTTCTTGACGAGTTCTTCTGAGCGGGACTCTG
GGGTTCGAAATGACCGACCAAGCGACGCCCAACCTGCCATCACGAGATTTCGATTCCACCGCCGCCTTCT
ATGAAAGGTTGGGCTTCGGAATCGTTTTCCGGGACGCCGGCTGGATGATCCTCCAGCGCGGGGATCTCAT
GCTGGAGTTCTTCGCCCACCCTAGGGGGAGGCTAACTGAAACACGGAAGGAGACAATACCGGAAGGAACC
CGCGCTATGACGGCAATAAAAAGACAGAATAAAACGCACGGTGTTGGGTCGTTTGTTCATAAACGCGGGG
TTCGGTCCCAGGGCTGGCACTCTGTCGATACCCCACCGAGACCCCATTGGGGCCAATACGCCCGCGTTTC
TTCCTTTTCCCCACCCCACCCCCCAAGTTCGGGTGAAGGCCCAGGGCTCGCAGCCAACGTCGGGGCGGCA
GGCCCTGCCATAGCCTCAGGTTACTCATATATACTTTAGATTGATTTAAAACTTCATTTTTAATTTAAAA
GGATCTAGGTGAAGATCCTTTTTGATAATCTCATGACCAAAATCCCTTAACGTGAGTTTTCGTTCCACTG
AGCGTCAGACCCCGTAGAAAAGATCAAAGGATCTTCTTGAGATCCTTTTTTTCTGCGCGTAATCTGCTGC
TTGCAAACAAAAAAACCACCGCTACCAGCGGTGGTTTGTTTGCCGGATCAAGAGCTACCAACTCTTTTTC
CGAAGGTAACTGGCTTCAGCAGAGCGCAGATACCAAATACTGTTCTTCTAGTGTAGCCGTAGTTAGGCCA
CCACTTCAAGAACTCTGTAGCACCGCCTACATACCTCGCTCTGCTAATCCTGTTACCAGTGGCTGCTGCC
AGTGGCGATAAGTCGTGTCTTACCGGGTTGGACTCAAGACGATAGTTACCGGATAAGGCGCAGCGGTCGG
GCTGAACGGGGGGTTCGTGCACACAGCCCAGCTTGGAGCGAACGACCTACACCGAACTGAGATACCTACA
GCGTGAGCTATGAGAAAGCGCCACGCTTCCCGAAGGGAGAAAGGCGGACAGGTATCCGGTAAGCGGCAGG
GTCGGAACAGGAGAGCGCACGAGGGAGCTTCCAGGGGGAAACGCCTGGTATCTTTATAGTCCTGTCGGGT
TTCGCCACCTCTGACTTGAGCGTCGATTTTTGTGATGCTCGTCAGGGGGGCGGAGCCTATGGAAAAACGC
CAGCAACGCGGCCTTTTTACGGTTCCTGGCCTTTTGCTGGCCTTTTGCTCACATGTTCTTTCCTGCGTTA
TCCCCTGATTCTGTGGATAACCGTATTACCGCCATGCATTAGTTATTAATAGTAATCAATTACGGGGTCA
TTAGTTCATAGCCCATATATGGAGTTCCGCGTTACATAACTTACGGTAAATGGCCCGCCTGGCTGACCGC
CCAACGACCCCCGCCCATTGACGTCAATAATGACGTATGTTCCCATAGTAACGCCAATAGGGACTTTCCA
TTGACGTCAATGGGTGGAGTATTTACGGTAAACTGCCCACTTGGCAGTACATCAAGTGTATCATATGCCA
AGTACGCCCCCTATTGACGTCAATGACGGTAAATGGCCCGCCTGGCATTATGCCCAGTACATGACCTTAT
GGGACTTTCCTACTTGGCAGTACATCTACGTATTAGTCATCGCTATTACCATGGTGATGCGGTTTTGGCA
GTACATCAATGGGCGTGGATAGCGGTTTGACTCACGGGGATTTCCAAGTCTCCACCCCATTGACGTCAAT
GGGAGTTTGTTTTGGCACCAAAATCAACGGGACTTTCCAAAATGTCGTAACAACTCCGCCCCATTGACGC
AAATGGGCGGTAGGCGTGTACGGTGGGAGGTCTATATAAGCAGAGCTGGTTTAGTGAACCGTCAGATCCG
CTAGCGCTACCGGACTCAGATCTCGAGATGGCTGCACGGAGCTGGCAGGACGAGCTGGCCCAGCAGGCCG
AGGAGGGCTCGGCCCGGCTGCGGGAAATGCTCTCGGTCGGCCTAGGCTTTCTGCGC
